>Addgene plasmid #249178 | pAAV-GfaABC1D-mHevin-Myc-His | addgene full sequence | sequence record 497579 | Addgene NGS Result
ATCCTTTTTGATAATCTCATGACCAAAATCCCTTAACGTGAGTTTTCGTTCCACTGAGCGTCAGACCCCG
TAGAAAAGATCAAAGGATCTTCTTGAGATCCTTTTTTTCTGCGCGTAATCTGCTGCTTGCAAACAAAAAA
ACCACCGCTACCAGCGGTGGTTTGTTTGCCGGATCAAGAGCTACCAACTCTTTTTCCGAAGGTAACTGGC
TTCAGCAGAGCGCAGATACCAAATACTGTTCTTCTAGTGTAGCCGTAGTTAGGCCACCACTTCAAGAACT
CTGTAGCACCGCCTACATACCTCGCTCTGCTAATCCTGTTACCAGTGGCTGCTGCCAGTGGCGATAAGTC
GTGTCTTACCGGGTTGGACTCAAGACGATAGTTACCGGATAAGGCGCAGCGGTCGGGCTGAACGGGGGGT
TCGTGCACACAGCCCAGCTTGGAGCGAACGACCTACACCGAACTGAGATACCTACAGCGTGAGCTATGAG
AAAGCGCCACGCTTCCCGAAGGGAGAAAGGCGGACAGGTATCCGGTAAGCGGCAGGGTCGGAACAGGAGA
GCGCACGAGGGAGCTTCCAGGGGGAAACGCCTGGTATCTTTATAGTCCTGTCGGGTTTCGCCACCTCTGA
CTTGAGCGTCGATTTTTGTGATGCTCGTCAGGGGGGCGGAGCCTATGGAAAAACGCCAGCAACGCGGCCT
TTTTACGGTTCCTGGCCTTTTGCTGGCCTTTTGCTCACATGTTCTTTCCTGCGTTATCCCCTGATTCTGT
GGATAACCGTATTACCGCCTTTGAGTGAGCTGATACCGCTCGCCGCAGCCGAACGACCGAGCGCAGCGAG
TCAGTGAGCGAGGAAGCGGAAGAGCGCCCAATACGCAAACCGCCTCTCCCCGCGCGTTGGCCGATTCATT
AATGCAGCTGGCACGACAGGTTTCCCGACTGGAAAGCGGGCAGTGAGCGCAACGCAATTAATGTGAGTTA
GCTCACTCATTAGGCACCCCAGGCTTTACACTTTATGCTTCCGGCTCGTATGTTGTGTGGAATTGTGAGC
GGATAACAATTTCACACAGGAAACAGCTATGACCATGATTACGCCAGATTTAATTAAGGCCTTAATTAGG
CTGCGCGCTCGCTCGCTCACTGAGGCCGCCCGGGCAAAGCCCGGGCGGCCTCAGTGAGCGAGCGAGCGCG
CAGAGAGGGAGTGGCCAACTCCATCACTAGGGGTTCCTTGTAGTTAATGATTAACCCGCCATGCTACTTA
TCTACGTAGCCATGCTCTAGGAAGATCTAACATATCCTGGTGTGGAGTAGGGGACGCTGCTCTGACAGAG
GCTCGGGGGCCTGAGCTGGCTCTGTGAGCTGGGGAGGAGGCAGACAGCCAGGCCTTGTCTGCAAGCAGAC
CTGGCAGCATTGGGCTGGCCGCCCCCCAGGGCCTCCTCTTCATGCCCAGTGAATGACTCACCTTGGCACA
GACACAATGTTCGGGGTGGGCACAGTGCCTGCTTCCCGCCGCACCCCAGCCCCCCTCAAATGCCTTCCGA
GAAGCCCATTGAGCAGGGGGCTTGCATTGCACCCCAGCCTGACAGCCTGGCATCTTGGGATAAAAGCAGC
ACAGCCCCCTAGGGGCTGCCCTTGCTGTGTGGCGCCACCGGCGGTGGAGAACAAGGCTCTATTCAGCCTG
TGCCCAGGAAAGGGGATCAGGGGATGCCCAGGCATGGACAGTGGGTGGCAGGGGGGGAGAGGAGGGCTGT
CTGCTTCCCAGAAGTCCAAGGACACAAATGGGTGAGGGGAGAGCTCTCCCCATAGCTGGGCTGCGGCCCA
ACCCCACCCCCTCAGGCTATGCCAGGGGGTGTTGCCAGGGGCACCCGGGCATCGCCAGTCTAGCCCACTC
CTTCATAAAGCCCTCGCATCCCAGGAGCGAGCAGAGCCAGAGCAGGTTGGAGAGGAGACGCATCACCTCC
GCTGCTCGCAAGCTTTATTGCGGTAGTTTATCACAGTTAAATTGCTAACGCAGTCAGTGCTTCTGACACA
ACAGTCTCGAACTTAAGCTGCAGAAGTTGGTCGTGAGGCACTGGGCAGGTAAGTATCAAGGTTACAAGAC
AGGTTTAAGGAGACCAATAGAAACTGGGCTTGTCGAGACAGAGAAGACTCTTGCGTTTCTGATAGGCACC
TATTGGTCTTACTGACATCCACTTTGCCTTTCTCTCCACAGGTGTCCACTCCCAGTTCAATTACAGCTCT
TAAGGCTAGAGTACTTAATACGACTCACTATAGGCTAGCCACCATGGAGACAGACACACTCCTGCTATGG
GTACTGCTGCTCTGGGTTCCAGGTTCCACTGGTGACGCGGCCCAGCCGGCCATCCCGACAAGTACAAGGT
TTCTCTCTGACCACTCCAACCCAACTACTGCAACACTGGTGACACCGGAAGACGCTACAGTCCCCATTGC
CGGGGTTGAAGCTACAGCAGACATAGAAAACCATCCCAATGACAAGGCTGAAAAACCTTCAGCACTTAAT
TCAGAAGAGGAAACTCATGAACAGTCAACAGAGCAGGACAAAACCTACAGCTTCGAGGTGGACCTGAAGG
ATGAGGAGGATGGAGATGGGGATTTAAGTGTAGATCCAACGGAAGGAACACTAACACTGGATCTACAAGA
AGGCACAAGTGAGCCTCAACAGAAAAGTCTCCCGGAGAACGGCGATTTCCCCGCGACCGTGTCCACTTCC
TATGTGGATCCTAACCAACGCGCAAACATCACAAAGGGAAAGGAGAGTCAGGAGCAACCTGTAAGTGACT
CACACCAGCAACCGAATGAAAGCAGCAAGCAAACCCAAGACTTAAAGGCTGAAGAAAGCCAGACACAAGA
TCCAGACATTCCCAATGAAGAAGAGGAAGAAGAAGAGGACGAAGAAGAGGAAGAAGAGGAAGAGCCGGAA
GACATTGGTGCCCCCAGTGATAACCAAGAGGAGGGAAAAGAACCTCTGGAGGAGCAGCCTACCAGCAAGT
GGGAAGGAAACAGAGAGCAATCTGATGACACCTTAGAAGAGTCCAGTCAGCCCACTCAGATAAGCAAGAC
AGAGAAGCATCAATCTGAGCAAGGAAACCAAGGGCAGGAGAGTGACTCTGAGGCAGAAGGAGAGGACAAG
GCTGCAGGCAGCAAGGAACACATTCCACATACAGAGCAGCAGGACCAAGAAGGGAAAGCTGGCCTTGAAG
CTATTGGCAACCAGAAGGACACTGATGAGAAGGCCGTTTCCACAGAACCTACCGATGCTGCCGTGGTGCC
TAGGAGTCACGGAGGAGCTGGTGATAACGGGGGCGGGGATGACTCTAAGCATGGTGCAGGCGATGACTAC
TTCATCCCCAGCCAGGAATTCCTAGAGGCCGAAAGGATGCATTCCCTCTCCTATTACCTCAAATATGGCG
GCGGCGAGGAGACAACGACTGGCGAGAGTGAGAACCGGAGGGAGGCTGCAGACAACCAAGAGGCCAAGAA
AGCTGAGAGCTCACCAAATGCTGAACCTTCAGATGAGGGCAACTCAAGGGAGCACAGTGCTGGTTCTTGC
ACGAACTTCCAATGTAAAAGGGGACACATTTGCAAAACCGATCCACAAGGGAAACCTCACTGTGTTTGCC
AAGATCCAGAGACTTGTCCCCCTGCAAAAATCCTAGATCAGGCTTGTGGCACTGACAACCAAACCTACGC
CAGCTCCTGTCACCTGTTTGCTACCAAGTGCAGGCTGGAGGGGACCAAAAAGGGACACCAACTGCAGCTG
GATTACTTCGGAGCTTGCAAATCTATTCCTGCTTGTACGGACTTTGAAGTGGCTCAGTTTCCCCTGCGGA
TGAGAGACTGGCTCAAAAACATCCTCATGCAGCTTTATGAACCAAATCCCAAACATGGCGGCTATCTCAA
TGAAAAGCAAAGAAGCAAAGTCAAAAAAATTTACCTGGATGAGAAGAGACTCTTGGCTGGAGACCATCCC
ATTGAACTTCTCTTGAGGGACTTTAAGAAAAACTACCACATGTATGTGTATCCTGTGCACTGGCAGTTTA
ATGAACTGGACCAGCATCCTGCAGACAGGATCTTGACACACTCTGAACTTGCTCCTCTGCGAGCTTCCCT
GGTGCCCATGGAACACTGCATAACTCGCTTCTTTGAGGAGTGTGACCCCAACAAGGATAAGCACATCACC
TTGAAGGAATGGGGCCACTGCTTTGGAATTAAAGAGGAGGATATAGATGAAAACCTCCTCTTTCTCGAGG
AAGCGCTCTCTCTAGAAGGGCCCGAACAAAAACTCATCTCAGAAGAGGATCTGAATAGCGCCGTCGACCA
TCATCATCATCATCATTGAGCGGCCGCTTCGAGCAGACATGATAAGATACATTGATGAGTTTGGACAAAC
CACAACTAGAATGCAGTGAAAAAAATGCTTTATTTGTGAAATTTGTGATGCTATTGCTTTATTTGTAACC
ATTATAAGCTGCAATAAACAAGTTAACAACAACAATTGCATTCATTTTATGTTTCAGGTTCAGGGGGAGA
TGTGGGAGGTTTTTTAAAGCAAGTAAAACCTCTACAAATGTGGTAAAATCGATAAGGATCTTCCTAGAGC
ATGGCTACGTAGATAAGTAGCATGGCGGGTTAATCATTAACTACAAGGAACCCCTAGTGATGGAGTTGGC
CACTCCCTCTCTGCGCGCTCGCTCGCTCACTGAGGCCGGGCGACCAAAGGTCGCCCGACGCCCGGGCTTT
GCCCGGGCGGCCTCAGTGAGCGAGCGAGCGCGCAGCCTTAATTAACCTAATTCACTGGCCGTCGTTTTAC
AACGTCGTGACTGGGAAAACCCTGGCGTTACCCAACTTAATCGCCTTGCAGCACATCCCCCTTTCGCCAG
CTGGCGTAATAGCGAAGAGGCCCGCACCGATCGCCCTTCCCAACAGTTGCGCAGCCTGAATGGCGAATGG
G
[124 nt withheld, positions 4972-5095]
C
[91 nt withheld, positions 5097-5187]
A
[49 nt withheld, positions 5189-5237]
CCTTTGACGTTGGAGTCCACGTTCTTT
[37 nt withheld, positions 5265-5301]
ACCCTATCTCGGTCTATTCTTTTGATTTATAAGGGATTTTGCCGATTTCGGCCTATTGGTTAAAAAATGA
GCTGATTTAACAAAAATTTAACGCGAATTTTAACAAAATATTAACGCTTACAATTTAGGTGGCACTTTTC
GGGGAAATGTGCGCGGAACCCCTATTTGTTTATTTTTCTAAATACATTCAAATATGTATCCGCTCATGAG
ACAATAACCCTGATAAATGCTTCAATAATATTGAAAAAGGAAGAGTATGAGTATTCAACATTTCCGTGTC
GCCCTTATTCCCTTTTTTGCGGCATTTTGCCTTCCTGTTTTTGCTCACCCAGAAACGCTGGTGAAAGTAA
AAGATGCTGAAGATCAGTTGGGTGCACGAGTGGGTTACATCGAACTGGATCTCAACAGCGGTAAGATCCT
TGAGAGTTTTCGCCCCGAAGAACGTTTTCCAATGATGAGCACTTTTAAAGTTCTGCTATGTGGCGCGGTA
TTATCCCGTATTGACGCCGGGCAAGAGCAACTCGGTCGCCGCATACACTATTCTCAGAATGACTTGGTTG
AGTACTCACCAGTCACAGAAAAGCATCTTACGGATGGCATGACAGTAAGAGAATTATGCAGTGCTGCCAT
AACCATGAGTGATAACACTGCGGCCAACTTACTTCTGACAACGATCGGAGGACCGAAGGAGCTAACCGCT
TTTTTGCACAACATGGGGGATCATGTAACTCGCCTTGATCGTTGGGAACCGGAGCTGAATGAAGCCATAC
CAAACGACGAGCGTGACACCACGATGCCTGTAGCAATGGCAACAACGTTGCGCAAACTATTAACTGGCGA
ACTACTTACTCTAGCTTCCCGGCAACAATTAATAGACTGGATGGAGGCGGATAAAGTTGCAGGACCACTT
CTGCGCTCGGCCCTTCCGGCTGGCTGGTTTATTGCTGATAAATCTGGAGCCGGTGAGCGTGGGTCTCGCG
GTATCATTGCAGCACTGGGGCCAGATGGTAAGCCCTCCCGTATCGTAGTTATCTACACGACGGGGAGTCA
GGCAACTATGGATGAACGAAATAGACAGATCGCTGAGATAGGTGCCTCACTGATTAAGCATTGGTAACTG
TCAGACCAAGTTTACTCATATATACTTTAGATTGATTTAAAACTTCATTTTTAATTTAAAAGGATCTAGG
TGAAG
Features (pLannotate 1.2.2; 19 found; start..end, strand, type, name):
     93..681     +  rep_origin     ori: high-copy-number ColE1/pMB1/pBR322/pUC origin of replication
    864..956     +  CDS            lacI (fragment): lac repressor; lacI; The lac repressor binds to the lac operator to inhibit transcription in E. coli. This inhibition can be relieved by adding lactose or isopropyl-β-D-thiogalactopyranoside (IPTG).
    969..990     +  protein_bind   CAP binding site: CAP binding activates transcription in the presence of cAMP. E. coli catabolite activator protein
   1005..1035    +  promoter       lac promoter: promoter for the E. coli lac operon
   1043..1059    +  protein_bind   lac operator: The lac repressor binds to the lac operator to inhibit transcription in E. coli. This inhibition can be relieved by adding lactose or isopropyl-β-D-thiogalactopyranoside (IPTG). lac repressor encoded by lacI
   1121..1148    +  repeat_region  AAV2 ITR (fragment): inverted terminal repeat of adeno-associated virus serotype 2 inverted
   1166..1228    -  repeat_region  AAV2 ITR (fragment): inverted terminal repeat of adeno-associated virus serotype 2 inverted
   2079..2211    +  intron         chimeric intron: chimera between introns from human β-globin and immunoglobulin heavy chain genes
   2256..2274    +  promoter       T7 promoter: promoter for bacteriophage T7 RNA polymerase
   2284..2346    +  sig_peptide    Igκ leader: leader sequence from mouse immunoglobulin κ light chain
   2359..4263    +  CDS            Sparcl1: SPRL1_MOUSE - Also known as Ecm2, Sc1. Experimental evidence at protein level: Swiss-Prot protein existence level 1. From Mus musculus (Mouse).
   4339..4356    +  CDS            capTEV™ (fragment): composite tag for in vivo biotinylation, TEV protease cleavage, and 6xHis tagging
   4383..4504    -  polyA_signal   SV40 poly(A) signal: SV40 polyadenylation signal
   4527..4595    -  CDS            large T antigen (fragment): large T antigen from SV40 (simian virus 40)
   4666..4796    +  repeat_region  AAV2 ITR (fragment): inverted terminal repeat of adeno-associated virus serotype 2 inverted
   4810..4967    +  CDS            lacZα (fragment): LacZα fragment of β-galactosidase; lacZ fragment
   4972..5400    +  rep_origin     f1 ori (sequence partly withheld): f1 bacteriophage origin of replication; arrow indicates direction of (+) strand synthesis
   5453..5557    +  promoter       AmpR promoter: bla
   5558..6418    +  CDS            AmpR: β-lactamase; bla; confers resistance to ampicillin, carbenicillin, and related antibiotics
