[The description below was written by a language model from this plasmid's Addgene catalogue record and pLannotate feature annotations shown in this document.]
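Description:
pAAV-GfaABC1D-mHevin-Myc-His is an AAV2-based transfer plasmid (pAAV2 backbone, about 6.5 kb) for AAV-mediated overexpression of full-length mouse Sparcl1, the secreted matricellular protein also known as Hevin, Sc1 or Ecm2. It is maintained in E. coli through a high-copy ColE1/pUC-type origin and selected with ampicillin via the β-lactamase gene and its own promoter. An f1 phage origin and remnants of the lac region (lacI and lacZα fragments, CAP site, lac promoter and operator) are carried over from the cloning backbone. The AAV2 inverted terminal repeats flanking the expression cassette are annotated only as fragments. This is common for these structured, recombination-prone repeats, and it fits the record's listing of a recombination-deficient "stable" strain as the growth host.

Between the ITRs, the plasmid name indicates that expression is driven by GfaABC1D, a compact GFAP-derived promoter widely used to restrict transgene expression to astrocytes. The automated feature table does not annotate this promoter, although an unannotated stretch between the left ITR and the intron could accommodate it. Downstream lie a chimeric β-globin/immunoglobulin intron, which enhances mRNA processing and expression, a T7 promoter, and an Igκ light-chain leader placed just ahead of the Sparcl1 coding sequence, presumably directing the protein into the secretory pathway. The insert carries C-terminal Myc and 6xHis tags for detection and purification. The 6xHis tag appears in the table as a short hit misattributed to a composite tag, and the Myc tag is not annotated. An SV40 polyadenylation signal terminates the transcript. Packaged into AAV particles, the construct is suited to delivering tagged Hevin to astrocytes in vivo, and the associated publication concerns astrocyte–microglia signalling in thalamocortical synapse refinement.
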