Addgene plasmid #249178: pAAV-GfaABC1D-mHevin-Myc-His
Purpose: AAV mediated overexpression of full length mouse Sparcl1
Depositing lab: Cagla Eroglu. Depositing organization: Duke University. Publication: Astrocyte-microglia crosstalk through Hevin and Toll-like receptor signaling controls developmental thalamocortical synapse refinement. Ramirez JJ, Hardin EJ, Sakers K, Kim J, Colon Ortiz C, Savage JT, Hanamsagar R, Block CL, Singh SK, Bilbo SD, Eroglu C. Neuron. 2026 Feb 19:S0896-6273(25)00984-5. doi: 10.1016/j.neuron.2025.12.028. PubMed 41720089.
Backbone
  Vector backbone: pAAV2
  Vector type: Mammalian Expression, AAV
Growth in bacteria
  Bacterial resistance: Ampicillin, 100 μg/mL
  Growth temperature: 30°C
  Growth strain: NEB Stable
  Copy number: High Copy
Gene/Insert
  Gene/Insert name: Sparcl1
  Species: M. musculus (mouse)
  Entrez Gene: Sparcl1 (a.k.a. Ecm2, Sc1, hevin, mast9)
  Tag / fusion protein: Myc (C terminal on insert); 6xHis (C terminal on insert)
Terms and licenses: Academic/Nonprofit Terms; Industry Terms: Not Available to Industry
How to cite: pAAV-GfaABC1D-mHevin-Myc-His was a gift from Cagla Eroglu (Addgene plasmid # 249178 ; http://n2t.net/addgene:249178 ; RRID:Addgene_249178)
